>Addgene plasmid #229186 | lvl0-G-Gal4-VP64 | addgene full sequence | sequence record 459747 | Addgene NGS Result
TTGAGATCCTTTTTTTCTGCGCGTAATCTGCTGCTTGCAAACAAAAAAACCACCGCTACCAGCGGTGGTT
TGTTTGCCGGATCAAGAGCTACCAACTCTTTTTCCGAAGGTAACTGGCTTCAGCAGAGCGCAGATACCAA
ATACTGTTCTTCTAGTGTAGCCGTAGTTAGGCCACCACTTCAAGAACTCTGTAGCACCGCCTACATACCT
CGCTCTGCTAATCCTGTTACCAGTGGCTGCTGCCAGTGGCGATAAGTCGTGTCTTACCGGGTTGGACTCA
AGACGATAGTTACCGGATAAGGCGCAGCGGTCGGGCTGAACGGGGGGTTCGTGCACACAGCCCAGCTTGG
AGCGAACGACCTACACCGAACTGAGATACCTACAGCGTGAGCTATGAGAAAGCGCCACGCTTCCCGAAGG
GAGAAAGGCGGACAGGTATCCGGTAAGCGGCAGGGTCGGAACAGGAGAGCGCACGAGGGAGCTTCCAGGG
GGAAACGCCTGGTATCTTTATAGTCCTGTCGGGTTTCGCCACCTCTGACTTGAGCGTCGATTTTTGTGAT
GCTCGTCAGGGGGGCGGAGCCTATGGAAAAACGCCAGCAACGCGGCCTTTTTACGGTTCCTGGCCTTTTG
CTGGCCTTTTGCTCACATGTTCTTTCCTGCGTTATCCCCTGATTCTGTGGATAACCGTATTACCGCCTTT
GAGTGAGCTGATACCGCTCGCCGCAGCCGAACGACCGAGCGCAGCGAGTCAGTGAGCGAGGAAGCGGAAG
AGCGCCCAATACGCAAACCGCCTCTCCCCGCGCGTTGGCCGATTCATTAATCACTCTGTGGTCTCAAGGT
GCCACCATGAAGCTACTGTCCTCTATCGAACAAGCATGCGATATTTGCCGACTTAAAAAGCTCAAGTGCT
CCAAAGAAAAACCGAAGTGCGCCAAGTGTCTGAAGAACAACTGGGAGTGTCGCTACTCTCCCAAAACCAA
AAGGTCCCCGCTGACTAGGGCACATCTGACAGAAGTGGAATCAAGGCTAGAAAGACTGGAACAGCTATTT
CTACTGATTTTTCCTCGAGAGGACCTTGACATGATTTTGAAAATGGATTCTTTACAGGATATAAAAGCAT
TGTTAACAGGATTATTTGTACAAGATAATGTGAATAAAGATGCCGTCACAGATAGATTGGCTTCAGTGGA
GACTGATATGCCTCTAACATTGAGACAGCATAGAATAAGTGCGACATCATCATCGGAAGAGAGTAGTAAC
AAAGGTCAAAGACAGTTGACTGTATCGATGGGCCCCAAGAAGAAGAGGAAGGTGGGATCTGGCTACCCAT
ACGACGTGCCAGATTACGCCGGATCAGGTGAGGCCAGCGGTTCCGGACGGGCTGACGCATTGGACGATTT
TGATCTGGATATGCTGGGAAGTGACGCCCTCGATGATTTTGACCTTGACATGCTTGGTTCGGATGCCCTT
GATGACTTTGACCTCGACATGCTCGGCAGTGACGCCCTTGATGATTTCGACCTGGACATGCTGATTAACT
CTAGATGAGCTTTGAGACCACGAAGTGGCTCTTCAGTGGACGAAAGGGCCTCGTGATACGCCTATTTTTA
TAGGTTAATGTCATGATAATAATGGTTTCTTAGACGTCAGGTGGCACTTTTCGGGGAAATGTGCGCGGAA
CCCCTATTTGTTTATTTTTCTAAATACATTCAAATATGTATCCGCTCATGAGACAATAACCCTGATAAAT
GCTTCAATAATATTGAAAAAGGAAGAGTATGCGCTCACGCAACTGGTCCAGAACCTTGACCGAACGCAGC
GGTGGTAACGGCGCAGTGGCGGTTTTCATGGCTTGTTATGACTGTTTTTTTTTGGGGTACAGTCTATGCC
TCGGGCATCCAAGCAGCAAGCGCGTTACGCCGTGGGTCGATGTTTGATGTTATGGAGCAGCAACGATGTT
ACGCAGCAGGGCAGTCGCCCTAAAACAAAGTTAAACATCATGAGGGAAGCGGTGATCGCCGAAGTATCGA
CTCAACTATCAGAGGTAGTTGGCGTCATCGAGCGCCATCTCGAACCGACGTTGCTGGCCGTACATTTGTA
CGGCTCCGCAGTGGATGGCGGCCTGAAGCCACACAGCGATATTGATTTGCTGGTTACGGTGACCGTAAGG
CTTGATGAAACAACGCGGCGAGCTTTGATCAACGACCTTTTGGAAACTTCGGCTTCCCCTGGAGAGAGCG
AGATTCTCCGCGCTGTAGAAGTCACCATTGTTGTGCACGACGACATCATTCCGTGGCGTTATCCAGCTAA
GCGCGAACTGCAATTTGGAGAATGGCAGCGCAATGACATTCTTGCAGGTATCTTCGAGCCAGCCACGATC
GACATTGATCTGGCTATCTTGCTGACAAAAGCAAGAGAACATAGCGTTGCCTTGGTAGGTCCAGCGGCGG
AGGAACTCTTTGATCCGGTTCCTGAACAGGATCTATTTGAGGCGCTAAATGAAACCTTAACGCTATGGAA
CTCGCCGCCCGACTGGGCTGGCGATGAGCGAAATGTAGTGCTTACGTTGTCCCGCATTTGGTACAGCGCA
GTAACCGGCAAAATCGCGCCGAAGGATGTCGCTGCCGACTGGGCAATGGAGCGCCTGCCGGCCCAGTATC
AGCCCGTCATACTTGAAGCTAGACAGGCTTATCTTGGACAAGAAGAAGATCGCTTGGCCTCGCGCGCAGA
TCAGTTGGAAGAATTTGTCCATTACGTAAAAGGCGAGATCACCAAGGTAGTCGGCAAATAACTGTCAGAC
CAAGTTTACTCATATATACTTTAGATTGATTTAAAACTTCATTTTTAATTTAAAAGGATCTAGGTGAAGA
TCCTTTTTGATAATCTCATGACCAAAATCCCTTAACGTGAGTTTTCGTTCCACTGAGCGTCAGACCCCGT
AGAAAAGATCAAAGGATCTTC
Features (pLannotate 1.2.2; 9 found; start..end, strand, type, name):
      1..589     +  rep_origin     ori: high-copy-number ColE1/pMB1/pBR322/pUC origin of replication
    772..821     +  CDS            lacI (fragment): lac repressor; lacI; The lac repressor binds to the lac operator to inhibit transcription in E. coli. This inhibition can be relieved by adding lactose or isopropyl-β-D-thiogalactopyranoside (IPTG).
    847..1287    +  CDS            GAL4 DNA binding domain: DNA binding domain of the GAL4 transcriptional activator; Saccharomyces cerevisiae GAL4 (truncated)
   1324..1349    +  CDS            HA (fragment): HA (human influenza hemagglutinin) epitope tag
   1504..1520    +  CDS            VP96 (fragment): 6 tandem repeats of the minimal activation domain of herpes simplex virus VP16 (Cheng et al., 2013)
   1674..1778    +  promoter       AmpR promoter: bla
   1769..1849    -  CDS            int (fragment): INT2_ECOLX - Protein inferred from homology: Swiss-Prot protein existence level 3. Putative integrase believed to be involved in the insertion of antibiotic resistance genes into plasmids and transposons. From Escherichia coli.
   1937..1993    +  CDS            GmR (fragment): gentamycin acetyltransferase; aacC1; confers resistance to gentamycin
   2000..2788    +  CDS            aadA: S3AD_ECOLX - Experimental evidence at protein level: Swiss-Prot protein existence level 1. Mediates bacterial resistance to the antibiotics streptomycin and spectinomycin. From Escherichia coli.
