[The description below was written by a language model from this plasmid's Addgene catalogue record and pLannotate feature annotations shown in this document.]
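Description:
lvl0-G-Gal4-VP64 is a small (about 3 kb) level 0 "gene" part plasmid from a hierarchical modular assembly platform for rapid prototyping of synthetic gene networks in mammalian cells. It is built on the lvl0-G backbone and catalogued as a synthetic biology vector. It is a bacterial storage and donor plasmid rather than an expression construct. It replicates in E. coli from a high-copy ColE1/pUC-type origin and is selected with spectinomycin through an aadA streptomycin/spectinomycin resistance gene. This gene lies downstream of an AmpR (bla) promoter and of short integrase and gentamicin acetyltransferase fragments, which appear to be remnants of the original resistance cassette.

The payload is a promoterless coding sequence for the synthetic transcriptional activator Gal4-VP64. The feature table shows the DNA-binding domain of Saccharomyces cerevisiae GAL4, followed by a partial match to an HA epitope and a short hit to tandem VP16 minimal activation repeats, which is consistent with the VP64 activation domain. The catalogue lists the insert species as human, although the annotated components are of yeast and herpes simplex virus origin. No mammalian promoter, polyadenylation signal or mammalian selection marker is annotated. This fits a part meant to be combined with separate promoter and other regulatory modules in higher-level assemblies. The assembly sites themselves are not annotated, and the record lists the cloning sites as unknown.

Once placed in a transcription unit, Gal4-VP64 would be expected to activate promoters carrying GAL4 binding (UAS) sites, making it a useful orthogonal regulator for circuit design. The depositor notes that this plasmid is slightly modified from the published version but has no functional differences.
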