Addgene plasmid #229186: lvl0-G-Gal4-VP64
Purpose: lvl 0 5 gene
Depositing lab: Ron Weiss. Depositing organization: Massachusetts Institute of Technology. Publication: A platform for rapid prototyping of synthetic gene networks in mammalian cells. Duportet X, Wroblewska L, Guye P, Li Y, Eyquem J, Rieders J, Rimchala T, Batt G, Weiss R. Nucleic Acids Res. 2014 Dec 1;42(21):13440-51. doi: 10.1093/nar/gku1082. Epub 2014 Nov 5. PubMed 25378321.
Backbone
  Vector backbone: lvl0-G [backbone]
  Vector type: Synthetic Biology
Growth in bacteria
  Bacterial resistance: Spectinomycin, 50 μg/mL
  Growth temperature: 37°C
  Growth strain: DH5alpha
  Copy number: High Copy
Gene/Insert
  Gene/Insert name: Gal4-VP64
  Species: H. sapiens (human)
  Cloning method: Restriction Enzyme; 5′ cloning site Unknown (unknown if destroyed)
Terms and licenses: Academic/Nonprofit Terms; Industry Terms: Not Available to Industry
Depositor comments: This plasmid is slightly modified from the version used in Duportet et al. 2014, but does not have any functional differences.
How to cite: lvl0-G-Gal4-VP64 was a gift from Ron Weiss (Addgene plasmid # 229186 ; http://n2t.net/addgene:229186 ; RRID:Addgene_229186)
